>Addgene plasmid #57624 | tdEos-Hec1-C-12 | addgene full sequence | sequence record 365722 | Addgene NGS Result
CGTTACATAACTTACGGTAAATGGCCCGCCTGGCTGACCGCCCAACGACCCCCGCCCATTGACGTCAATA
ATGACGTATGTTCCCATAGTAACGCCAATAGGGACTTTCCATTGACGTCAATGGGTGGAGTATTTACGGT
AAACTGCCCACTTGGCAGTACATCAAGTGTATCATATGCCAAGTACGCCCCCTATTGACGTCAATGACGG
TAAATGGCCCGCCTGGCATTATGCCCAGTACATGACCTTATGGGACTTTCCTACTTGGCAGTACATCTAC
GTATTAGTCATCGCTATTACCATGGTGATGCGGTTTTGGCAGTACATCAATGGGCGTGGATAGCGGTTTG
ACTCACGGGGATTTCCAAGTCTCCACCCCATTGACGTCAATGGGAGTTTGTTTTGGCACCAAAATCAACG
GGACTTTCCAAAATGTCGTAACAACTCCGCCCCATTGACGCAAATGGGCGGTAGGCGTGTACGGTGGGAG
GTCTATATAAGCAGAGCTGGTTTAGTGAACCGTCAGATCCGCTAGCGCTACCGGACTCAGATCTCGAGCT
CGCCACCATGAAGCGCAGTTCAGTTTCCAGCGGTGGTGCTGGCCGCCTCTCCATGCAGGAGTTAAGATCC
CAGGATGTAAATAAACAAGGCCTCTATACCCCTCAAACCAAAGAGAAACCAACCTTTGGAAAGTTGAGTA
TAAACAAACCGACATCTGAAAGAAAAGTCTCGCTATTTGGCAAAAGAACTAGTGGACATGGATCACGGAA
TAGTCAACTTGGTATATTTTCCAGTTCTGAGAAAATCAAGGACCCGAGACCACTTAACGACAAAGCATTC
ATTCAGCAGTGTATTCGACAACTCTGTGAGTTTCTTACAGAAAATGGTTATGCACATAATGTGTCCATGA
AATCTCTACAAGCTCCCTCTGTTAAAGACTTCCTGAAGATCTTCACATTTCTTTATGGCTTCCTGTGCCC
CTCATACGAACTTCCTGACACAAAGTTTGAAGAAGAGGTTCCAAGAATCTTTAAAGACCTTGGGTATCCT
TTTGCACTATCCAAAAGCTCCATGTACACAGTGGGGGCTCCTCATACATGGCCTCACATTGTGGCAGCCT
TAGTTTGGCTAATAGACTGCATCAAGATACATACTGCCATGAAAGAAAGCTCACCTTTATTTGATGATGG
GCAGCCTTGGGGAGAAGAAACTGAAGATGGAATTATGCATAATAAGTTGTTTTTGGACTACACCATAAAA
TGCTATGAGAGTTTTATGAGTGGTGCCGACAGCTTTGATGAGATGAATGCAGAGCTGCAGTCAAAACTGA
AGGATTTATTTAATGTGGATGCTTTTAAGCTGGAATCATTAGAAGCAAAAAACAGAGCATTGAATGAACA
GATTGCAAGATTGGAACAAGAAAGAGAAAAAGAACCGAATCGTCTAGAGTCGTTGAGAAAACTGAAGGCT
TCCTTACAAGGAGATGTTCAAAAGTATCAGGCATACATGAGCAATTTGGAGTCTCATTCAGCCATTCTTG
ACCAGAAATTAAATGGTCTCAATGAGGAAATTGCTAGAGTAGAACTAGAATGTGAAACAATAAAACAGGA
GAACACTCGACTACAGAATATCATTGACAACCAGAAGTACTCAGTTGCAGACATTGAGCGAATAAATCAT
GAAAGAAATGAATTGCAGCAGACTATTAATAAATTAACCAAGGACCTGGAAGCTGAACAACAGAAGTTGT
GGAATGAGGAGTTAAAATATGCCAGAGGCAAAGAAGCGATTGAAACACAATTAGCAGAGTATCACAAATT
GGCTAGAAAATTAAAACTTATTCCTAAAGGTGCTGAGAATTCCAAAGGTTATGACTTTGAAATTAAGTTT
AATCCCGAGGCTGGTGCCAACTGCCTTGTCAAATACAGGGCTCAAGTTTATGTACCTCTTAAGGAACTCC
TGAATGAAACTGAAGAAGAAATTAATAAAGCCCTAAATAAAAAAATGGGTTTGGAGGATACTTTAGAACA
ATTGAATGCAATGATAACAGAAAGCAAGAGAAGTGTGAGAACTCTGAAAGAAGAAGTTCAAAAGCTGGAT
GATCTTTACCAACAAAAAATTAAGGAAGCAGAGGAAGAGGATGAAAAATGTGCCAGTGAGCTTGAGTCCT
TGGAGAAACACAAGCACCTGCTAGAAAGTACTGTTAACCAGGGGCTCAGTGAAGCTATGAATGAATTAGA
TGCTGTTCAGCGGGAATACCAACTAGTTGTGCAAACCACGACTGAAGAAAGACGAAAAGTGGGAAATAAC
TTGCAACGTCTGTTAGAGATGGTTGCTACACATGTTGGGTCTGTAGAGAAACATCTTGAGGAGCAGATTG
CTAAAGTTGATAGAGAATATGAAGAATGCATGTCAGAAGATCTCTCGGAAAATATTAAAGAGATTAGAGA
TAAGTATGAGAAGAAAGCTACTCTAATTAAGTCTTCTGAAGAAGCGGTACCGCGGGCCCGGGATCCACCG
GTCGCCACCATGAGTGCGATTAAGCCAGACATGAAGATCAACCTCCGTATGGAAGGCAACGTAAACGGGC
ACCACTTTGTGATCGACGGAGATGGTACAGGCAAGCCTTTTGAGGGAAAACAGAGTATGGATCTTGAAGT
CAAAGAGGGCGGACCTCTGCCTTTTGCCTTTGATATCCTGACCACTGCATTCCATTACGGCAACAGGGTA
TTCGCCGAATATCCAGACCACATACAAGACTATTTTAAGCAGTCGTTTCCTAAGGGGTATTCGTGGGAAC
GAAGCTTGACTTTCGAAGACGGGGGCATTTGCATTGCCAGAAACGACATAACAATGGAAGGGGACACTTT
CTATAATAAAGTTCGATTTCACGGTGTAAACTTTCCCGCCAATGGTCCAGTTATGCAGAAGAAGACGCTG
AAATGGGAGCCCTCCACTGAGAAAATGTATGTGCGTGATGGAGTGCTGACTGGTGATATTCGCATGGCTT
TGTTGCTTGAAGGAAATGCCCATTACCGATGTGACTTCAGAACTACTTACAAAGCTAAGGAGAAGGGTGT
CAAGTTACCAGGCTACCACTTTGTGGACCACTGCATTGAGATTTTAAGCCATGACAAAGATTACAACAAG
GTTAAGCTGTATGAGCATGCTGTTGCTCATTCTGGATTGCCTGACAATGCCAGACGATCCGGTAGCGGTC
ACGGTACTGGTTCTACTGGTTCTGGTTCTTCTGAGAGTGCGATTAAGCCAGACATGAAGATCAACCTCCG
TATGGAAGGCAACGTAAACGGGCACCACTTTGTGATCGACGGAGATGGTACAGGCAAGCCTTTTGAGGGA
AAACAGAGTATGGATCTTGAAGTCAAAGAGGGCGGACCTCTGCCTTTTGCCTTTGATATCCTGACCACTG
CATTCCATTACGGCAACAGGGTATTCGCCGAATATCCAGACCACATACAAGACTATTTTAAGCAGTCGTT
TCCTAAGGGGTATTCGTGGGAACGAAGCTTGACTTTCGAAGACGGGGGCATTTGCATTGCCAGAAACGAC
ATAACAATGGAAGGGGACACTTTCTATAATAAAGTTCGATTTCACGGTGTAAACTTTCCCGCCAATGGTC
CAGTTATGCAGAAGAAGACGCTGAAATGGGAGCCCTCCACTGAGAAAATGTATGTGCGTGATGGAGTGCT
GACTGGTGATATTCGCATGGCTTTGTTGCTTGAAGGAAATGCCCATTACCGATGTGACTTCAGAACTACT
TACAAAGCTAAGGAGAAGGGTGTCAAGTTACCAGGCTACCACTTTGTGGACCACTGCATTGAGATTTTAA
GCCATGACAAAGATTACAACAAGGTTAAGCTGTATGAGCATGCTGTTGCTCATTCTGGATTGCCTGACAA
TGCCAGACGATAAGCGGCCGCGACTCTAGATCATAATCAGCCATACCACATTTGTAGAGGTTTTACTTGC
TTTAAAAAACCTCCCACACCTCCCCCTGAACCTGAAACATAAAATGAATGCAATTGTTGTTGTTAACTTG
TTTATTGCAGCTTATAATGGTTACAAATAAAGCAATAGCATCACAAATTTCACAAATAAAGCATTTTTTT
CACTGCATTCTAGTTGTGGTTTGTCCAAACTCATCAATGTATCTTAAGGCGTAAATTGTAAGCGTTAATA
TTTTGTTAAAATTCGCGTTAAATTTTTGTTAAATCAGCTCATTTTTTAACCAATAGGCCGAAATCGGCAA
AATCCCTTATAAATCAAAAGAATAGACCGAGATAGGGT
[37 nt withheld, positions 4309-4345]
AAAGAACGTGGACTCCAACGTCAAAGG
[49 nt withheld, positions 4373-4421]
T
[91 nt withheld, positions 4423-4513]
G
[124 nt withheld, positions 4515-4638]
CAGGTGGCACTTTTCGGGGAAATGTGCGCGGAACCCCTATTTGTTTATTTTTCTAAATACATTCAAATAT
GTATCCGCTCATGAGACAATAACCCTGATAAATGCTTCAATAATATTGAAAAAGGAAGAGTCCTGAGGCG
GAAAGAACCAGCTGTGGAATGTGTGTCAGTTAGGGTGTGGAAAGTCCCCAGGCTCCCCAGCAGGCAGAAG
TATGCAAAGCATGCATCTCAATTAGTCAGCAACCAGGTGTGGAAAGTCCCCAGGCTCCCCAGCAGGCAGA
AGTATGCAAAGCATGCATCTCAATTAGTCAGCAACCATAGTCCCGCCCCTAACTCCGCCCATCCCGCCCC
TAACTCCGCCCAGTTCCGCCCATTCTCCGCCCCATGGCTGACTAATTTTTTTTATTTATGCAGAGGCCGA
GGCCGCCTCGGCCTCTGAGCTATTCCAGAAGTAGTGAGGAGGCTTTTTTGGAGGCCTAGGCTTTTGCAAA
GATCGATCAAGAGACAGGATGAGGATCGTTTCGCATGATTGAACAAGATGGATTGCACGCAGGTTCTCCG
GCCGCTTGGGTGGAGAGGCTATTCGGCTATGACTGGGCACAACAGACAATCGGCTGCTCTGATGCCGCCG
TGTTCCGGCTGTCAGCGCAGGGGCGCCCGGTTCTTTTTGTCAAGACCGACCTGTCCGGTGCCCTGAATGA
ACTGCAAGACGAGGCAGCGCGGCTATCGTGGCTGGCCACGACGGGCGTTCCTTGCGCAGCTGTGCTCGAC
GTTGTCACTGAAGCGGGAAGGGACTGGCTGCTATTGGGCGAAGTGCCGGGGCAGGATCTCCTGTCATCTC
ACCTTGCTCCTGCCGAGAAAGTATCCATCATGGCTGATGCAATGCGGCGGCTGCATACGCTTGATCCGGC
TACCTGCCCATTCGACCACCAAGCGAAACATCGCATCGAGCGAGCACGTACTCGGATGGAAGCCGGTCTT
GTCGATCAGGATGATCTGGACGAAGAGCATCAGGGGCTCGCGCCAGCCGAACTGTTCGCCAGGCTCAAGG
CGAGCATGCCCGACGGCGAGGATCTCGTCGTGACCCATGGCGATGCCTGCTTGCCGAATATCATGGTGGA
AAATGGCCGCTTTTCTGGATTCATCGACTGTGGCCGGCTGGGTGTGGCGGACCGCTATCAGGACATAGCG
TTGGCTACCCGTGATATTGCTGAAGAGCTTGGCGGCGAATGGGCTGACCGCTTCCTCGTGCTTTACGGTA
TCGCCGCTCCCGATTCGCAGCGCATCGCCTTCTATCGCCTTCTTGACGAGTTCTTCTGAGCGGGACTCTG
GGGTTCGAAATGACCGACCAAGCGACGCCCAACCTGCCATCACGAGATTTCGATTCCACCGCCGCCTTCT
ATGAAAGGTTGGGCTTCGGAATCGTTTTCCGGGACGCCGGCTGGATGATCCTCCAGCGCGGGGATCTCAT
GCTGGAGTTCTTCGCCCACCCTAGGGGGAGGCTAACTGAAACACGGAAGGAGACAATACCGGAAGGAACC
CGCGCTATGACGGCAATAAAAAGACAGAATAAAACGCACGGTGTTGGGTCGTTTGTTCATAAACGCGGGG
TTCGGTCCCAGGGCTGGCACTCTGTCGATACCCCACCGAGACCCCATTGGGGCCAATACGCCCGCGTTTC
TTCCTTTTCCCCACCCCACCCCCCAAGTTCGGGTGAAGGCCCAGGGCTCGCAGCCAACGTCGGGGCGGCA
GGCCCTGCCATAGCCTCAGGTTACTCATATATACTTTAGATTGATTTAAAACTTCATTTTTAATTTAAAA
GGATCTAGGTGAAGATCCTTTTTGATAATCTCATGACCAAAATCCCTTAACGTGAGTTTTCGTTCCACTG
AGCGTCAGACCCCGTAGAAAAGATCAAAGGATCTTCTTGAGATCCTTTTTTTCTGCGCGTAATCTGCTGC
TTGCAAACAAAAAAACCACCGCTACCAGCGGTGGTTTGTTTGCCGGATCAAGAGCTACCAACTCTTTTTC
CGAAGGTAACTGGCTTCAGCAGAGCGCAGATACCAAATACTGTTCTTCTAGTGTAGCCGTAGTTAGGCCA
CCACTTCAAGAACTCTGTAGCACCGCCTACATACCTCGCTCTGCTAATCCTGTTACCAGTGGCTGCTGCC
AGTGGCGATAAGTCGTGTCTTACCGGGTTGGACTCAAGACGATAGTTACCGGATAAGGCGCAGCGGTCGG
GCTGAACGGGGGGTTCGTGCACACAGCCCAGCTTGGAGCGAACGACCTACACCGAACTGAGATACCTACA
GCGTGAGCTATGAGAAAGCGCCACGCTTCCCGAAGGGAGAAAGGCGGACAGGTATCCGGTAAGCGGCAGG
GTCGGAACAGGAGAGCGCACGAGGGAGCTTCCAGGGGGAAACGCCTGGTATCTTTATAGTCCTGTCGGGT
TTCGCCACCTCTGACTTGAGCGTCGATTTTTGTGATGCTCGTCAGGGGGGCGGAGCCTATGGAAAAACGC
CAGCAACGCGGCCTTTTTACGGTTCCTGGCCTTTTGCTGGCCTTTTGCTCACATGTTCTTTCCTGCGTTA
TCCCCTGATTCTGTGGATAACCGTATTACCGCCATGCATTAGTTATTAATAGTAATCAATTACGGGGTCA
TTAGTTCATAGCCCATATATGGAGTTCCG
Features (pLannotate 1.2.2; 18 found; start..end, strand, type, name):
      1..304     +  enhancer       CMV enhancer: human cytomegalovirus immediate early enhancer
    305..508     +  promoter       CMV promoter: human cytomegalovirus (CMV) immediate early promoter
    531..561     +  misc_feature   MCS (fragment): multiple cloning site
    568..2493    +  CDS            NDC80: NDC80_HUMAN - Also known as HEC, HEC1, KNTC2. Experimental evidence at protein level: Swiss-Prot protein existence level 1. Acts as a component of the essential kinetochore-associated NDC80 complex, which is required for chromosome segregation and spindle checkpoint activity (PubMed:9315664, PubMed:12351790, PubMed:14654001, PubMed:14699129, PubMed:15062103, PubMed:15235793, PubMed:15239953, PubMed:15548592, PubMed:16732327). Required for kinetochore integrity and the organization of stable microtubule binding sites in the outer plate of the kinetochore (PubMed:15548592). The NDC80 complex syn
   2495..2522    +  misc_feature   MCS (fragment): multiple cloning site
   2530..3207    +  CDS            d2EosFP: d2EosFP is a photoconvertible red fluorescent protein published in 2004, derived from Lobophyllia hemprichii.
   3255..3933    +  CDS            EosFP (fragment): green-to-red photoswitchable fluorescent protein (Wiedenmann et al., 2004)
   3949..4032    +  CDS            large T antigen (fragment): large T antigen from SV40 (simian virus 40)
   4055..4176    +  polyA_signal   SV40 poly(A) signal: SV40 polyadenylation signal
   4210..4638    -  rep_origin     f1 ori (sequence partly withheld): f1 bacteriophage origin of replication; arrow indicates direction of (+) strand synthesis
   4665..4769    +  promoter       AmpR promoter: bla
   4771..5128    +  promoter       SV40 promoter: SV40 enhancer and early promoter
   5163..5957    +  CDS            NeoR/KanR: aminoglycoside phosphotransferase from Tn5; aph(3')-II (or nptII); confers resistance to neomycin, kanamycin, and G418 (Geneticin®)
   5978..6130    +  CDS            ble (fragment): BLE_KLEPN - Experimental evidence at protein level: Swiss-Prot protein existence level 1. Binding protein with a strong affinity to the bleomycin family of antibiotics. Binds to CL990; an antimitotic-antibiotic compound. From Klebsiella pneumoniae.
   6189..6236    +  polyA_signal   HSV TK poly(A) signal: herpes simplex virus thymidine kinase polyadenylation signal (Cole and Stacy, 1985)
   6327..6343    -  polyA_signal   bGH poly(A) signal (fragment): bovine growth hormone polyadenylation signal
   6565..7153    +  rep_origin     ori: high-copy-number ColE1/pMB1/pBR322/pUC origin of replication
   7268..7327    +  enhancer       CMV enhancer (fragment): human cytomegalovirus immediate early enhancer
