[The description below was written by a language model from this plasmid's Addgene catalogue record and pLannotate feature annotations shown in this document.]
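Description:
tdEos-Hec1-C-12 is a mammalian expression plasmid that produces human Hec1 (NDC80), an outer-kinetochore component of the NDC80 complex, fused to the photoconvertible fluorescent protein tdEos. The 7.3 kb sequenced construct follows the layout of the Clontech-style fluorescent protein vectors. It has a high-copy ColE1/pUC-type origin for propagation in E. coli and an f1 phage origin. A single NeoR/KanR (Tn5 aminoglycoside phosphotransferase) cassette is driven by tandem bacterial (bla) and SV40 early promoters and terminated by the HSV TK polyadenylation signal. This one marker gives kanamycin resistance in bacteria and G418 resistance in transfected mammalian cells. The short ble, bGH poly(A) and large T antigen matches in the annotation are small fragments and probably reflect backbone remnants rather than functional elements.

The expression unit consists of the CMV immediate-early enhancer and promoter, the NDC80 coding sequence, a short linker derived from the multiple cloning site, two consecutive Eos-family coding units and the SV40 poly(A) signal. The two Eos copies together form the tandem-dimer tdEos, which behaves as a pseudo-monomeric tag. Although the backbone is recorded as tdEos-C1, the feature table places the fluorescent protein downstream of Hec1, in agreement with the catalogue's statement that the tag sits at the C terminus of the insert.

Eos initially fluoresces green (excitation 505, emission 516 nm) and, after photoconversion, fluoresces red (569/581 nm). The record gives the fusion's localization as the kinetochore. That makes it suited to marking kinetochores in live or fixed cells and, given the photoconvertible tag, to tracking of selected populations or localization-based super-resolution imaging, although the record does not name specific applications.
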