Addgene plasmid #57624: tdEos-Hec1-C-12
Purpose: Localization: Kinetochore, Excitation: 505 / 569, Emission: 516 / 581
Depositing lab: Michael Davidson. Depositing organization: Florida State University, Tallahassee.
Backbone
  Vector backbone: tdEos-C1
  Backbone size w/o insert (bp): 4750
  Vector type: Mammalian Expression
  Selectable markers: Neomycin (select with G418)
Growth in bacteria
  Bacterial resistance: Kanamycin, 50 μg/mL
  Growth temperature: 37°C
  Growth strain: DH5alpha
  Copy number: High Copy
Gene/Insert
  Gene/Insert name: Hec1 (alt name: NM_006101.2)
  Species: H. sapiens (human)
  Entrez Gene: NDC80 (a.k.a. HEC, HEC1, HsHec1, KNTC2, TID3, hsNDC80)
  Promoter: CMV
  Tag / fusion protein: tdEos (C terminal on insert)
  Cloning method: Unknown
  Sequencing primers: 5′ CMV-F; 3′ SV40pA-R
Terms and licenses: Academic/Nonprofit Terms; Industry Terms
Depositor comments: . Excitation = 505 / 569; Emission = 516 / 581
How to cite: tdEos-Hec1-C-12 was a gift from Michael Davidson (Addgene plasmid # 57624 ; http://n2t.net/addgene:57624 ; RRID:Addgene_57624)
